>Addgene plasmid #91600 | pPN171 | addgene full sequence | sequence record 180176 | Addgene NGS Result
GAGGGCCTATTTCCCATGATTCCTTCATATTTGCATATACGATACAAGGCTGTTAGAGAGATAATTGGAA
TTAATTTGACTGTAAACACAAAGATATTAGTACAAAATACGTGACGTAGAAAGTAATAATTTCTTGGGTA
GTTTGCAGTTTTAAAATTATGTTTTAAAATGGACTATCATATGCTTACCGTAACTTGAAAGTATTTCGAT
TTCTTGGCTTTATATATCTTGTGGAAAGGACGAAACACCGGCGGAGTGGCAGTTATATCAGTTTTAGAGC
TAGAAATAGCAAGTTAAAATAAGGCTAGTCCGTTATCAACTTGAAAAAGTGGCACCGAGTCGGTGCTTTT
TTAAGCTTGGCGTAATCATGGTCATAGCTGTTTCCTGTGTGAAATTGTTATCCGCTCACAATTCCACACA
ACATACGAGCCGGAAGCATAAAGTGTAAAGCCTGGGGTGCCTAATGAGTGAGCTAACTCACATTAATTGC
GTTGCGCTCACTGCCCGCTTTCCAGTCGGGAAACCTGTCGTGCCAGCTGCATTAATGAATCGGCCAACGC
GCGGGGAGAGGCGGTTTGCGTATTGGGCGCTCTTCCGCTTCCTCGCTCACTGACTCGCTGCGCTCGGTCG
TTCGGCTGCGGCGAGCGGTATCAGCTCACTCAAAGGCGGTAATACGGTTATCCACAGAATCAGGGGATAA
CGCAGGAAAGAACATGTGAGCAAAAGGCCAGCAAAAGGCCAGGAACCGTAAAAAGGCCGCGTTGCTGGCG
TTTTTCCATAGGCTCCGCCCCCCTGACGAGCATCACAAAAATCGACGCTCAAGTCAGAGGTGGCGAAACC
CGACAGGACTATAAAGATACCAGGCGTTTCCCCCTGGAAGCTCCCTCGTGCGCTCTCCTGTTCCGACCCT
GCCGCTTACCGGATACCTGTCCGCCTTTCTCCCTTCGGGAAGCGTGGCGCTTTCTCATAGCTCACGCTGT
AGGTATCTCAGTTCGGTGTAGGTCGTTCGCTCCAAGCTGGGCTGTGTGCACGAACCCCCCGTTCAGCCCG
ACCGCTGCGCCTTATCCGGTAACTATCGTCTTGAGTCCAACCCGGTAAGACACGACTTATCGCCACTGGC
AGCAGCCACTGGTAACAGGATTAGCAGAGCGAGGTATGTAGGCGGTGCTACAGAGTTCTTGAAGTGGTGG
CCTAACTACGGCTACACTAGAAGAACAGTATTTGGTATCTGCGCTCTGCTGAAGCCAGTTACCTTCGGAA
AAAGAGTTGGTAGCTCTTGATCCGGCAAACAAACCACCGCTGGTAGCGGTGGTTTTTTTGTTTGCAAGCA
GCAGATTACGCGCAGAAAAAAAGGATCTCAAGAAGATCCTTTGATCTTTTCTACGGGGTCTGACGCTCAG
TGGAACGAAAACTCACGTTAAGGGATTTTGGTCATGAGATTATCAAAAAGGATCTTCACCTAGATCCTTT
TAAATTAAAAATGAAGTTTTAAATCAATCTAAAGTATATATGAGTAAACTTGGTCTGACAGTTACCAATG
CTTAATCAGTGAGGCACCTATCTCAGCGATCTGTCTATTTCGTTCATCCATAGTTGCCTGACTCCCCGTC
GTGTAGATAACTACGATACGGGAGGGCTTACCATCTGGCCCCAGTGCTGCAATGATACCGCGAGACCCAC
GCTCACCGGCTCCAGATTTATCAGCAATAAACCAGCCAGCCGGAAGGGCCGAGCGCAGAAGTGGTCCTGC
AACTTTATCCGCCTCCATCCAGTCTATTAATTGTTGCCGGGAAGCTAGAGTAAGTAGTTCGCCAGTTAAT
AGTTTGCGCAACGTTGTTGCCATTGCTACAGGCATCGTGGTGTCACGCTCGTCGTTTGGTATGGCTTCAT
TCAGCTCCGGTTCCCAACGATCAAGGCGAGTTACATGATCCCCCATGTTGTGCAAAAAAGCGGTTAGCTC
CTTCGGTCCTCCGATCGTTGTCAGAAGTAAGTTGGCCGCAGTGTTATCACTCATGGTTATGGCAGCACTG
CATAATTCTCTTACTGTCATGCCATCCGTAAGATGCTTTTCTGTGACTGGTGAGTACTCAACCAAGTCAT
TCTGAGAATAGTGTATGCGGCGACCGAGTTGCTCTTGCCCGGCGTCAATACGGGATAATACCGCGCCACA
TAGCAGAACTTTAAAAGTGCTCATCATTGGAAAACGTTCTTCGGGGCGAAAACTCTCAAGGATCTTACCG
CTGTTGAGATCCAGTTCGATGTAACCCACTCGTGCACCCAACTGATCTTCAGCATCTTTTACTTTCACCA
GCGTTTCTGGGTGAGCAAAAACAGGAAGGCAAAATGCCGCAAAAAAGGGAATAAGGGCGACACGGAAATG
TTGAATACTCATACTCTTCCTTTTTCAATATTATTGAAGCATTTATCAGGGTTATTGTCTCATGAGCGGA
TACATATTTGAATGTATTTAGAAAAATAAACAAATAGGGGTTCCGCGCACATTTCCCCGAAAAGTGCCAC
CTGACGTCTAAGAAACCATTATTATCATGACATTAACCTATAAAAATAGGCGTATCACGAGGCCCTTTCG
TCTCGCGCGTTTCGGTGATGACGGTGAAAACCTCTGACACATGCAGCTCCCGGAGACGGTCACAGCTTGT
CTGTAAGCGGATGCCGGGAGCAGACAAGCCCGTCAGGGCGCGTCAGCGGGTGTTGGCGGGTGTCGGGGCT
GGCTTAACTATGCGGCATCAGAGCAGATTGTACTGAGAGTGCACCATATGCGGTGTGAAATACCGCACAG
ATGCGTAAGGAGAAAATACCGCATCAGGCGCCATTCGCCATTCAGGCTGCGCAACTGTTGGGAAGGGCGA
TCGGTGCGGGCCTCTTCGCTATTACGCCAGCTGGCGAAAGGGGGATGTGCTGCAAGGCGATTAAGTTGGG
TAACGCCAGGGTTTTCCCAGTCACGACGTTGTAAAACGACGGCCAGTGAATTCGAGCTCGGTACCCGGGG
ATCCGTTAATTAA
Features (pLannotate 1.2.2; 13 found; start..end, strand, type, name):
      1..241     +  promoter       U6 promoter: RNA polymerase III promoter for human U6 snRNA
    271..346     +  misc_RNA       gRNA scaffold: guide RNA scaffold for the Streptococcus pyogenes CRISPR/Cas9 system
    395..411     -  protein_bind   lac operator: The lac repressor binds to the lac operator to inhibit transcription in E. coli. This inhibition can be relieved by adding lactose or isopropyl-β-D-thiogalactopyranoside (IPTG). lac repressor encoded by lacI
    419..449     -  promoter       lac promoter: promoter for the E. coli lac operon
    464..485     -  protein_bind   CAP binding site: CAP binding activates transcription in the presence of cAMP. E. coli catabolite activator protein
    498..590     -  CDS            lacI (fragment): lac repressor; lacI; The lac repressor binds to the lac operator to inhibit transcription in E. coli. This inhibition can be relieved by adding lactose or isopropyl-β-D-thiogalactopyranoside (IPTG).
    773..1361    -  rep_origin     ori: high-copy-number ColE1/pMB1/pBR322/pUC origin of replication
   1532..2392    -  CDS            AmpR: β-lactamase; bla; confers resistance to ampicillin, carbenicillin, and related antibiotics
   2393..2497    -  promoter       AmpR promoter: bla
   2592..2627    +  CDS            rop (fragment): Rop protein, which maintains plasmids at low copy number; rop
   2729..2828    +  misc_feature   bom (fragment): basis of mobility region from pBR322
   2834..2991    -  CDS            lacZα (fragment): LacZα fragment of β-galactosidase; lacZ fragment
   2988..3014    +  misc_feature   MCS (fragment): pUC18/19 multiple cloning site
