[The description below was written by a language model from this plasmid's Addgene catalogue record and pLannotate feature annotations shown in this document.]
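Description:
pPN171 is a small (about 3.0 kb) CRISPR guide RNA expression plasmid built on a pUC19 backbone carrying a U6 promoter cassette. It is propagated in E. coli from the high-copy ColE1/pUC-type origin and selected with ampicillin through the β-lactamase (AmpR) gene and its native promoter. The rest of the backbone consists of pUC19 remnants with no role in the payload: the lac promoter, lac operator and CAP binding site, fragments of lacZα and the multiple cloning site, and short annotated fragments of lacI, rop and bom.

The functional unit is a human U6 promoter, an RNA polymerase III promoter suited to producing short, uncapped transcripts, followed by a roughly 20-nucleotide spacer targeting human DLGAP1 (also known as GKAP or SAPAP1) and then the Streptococcus pyogenes Cas9 guide RNA scaffold. The spacer occupies the unannotated gap between the promoter and scaffold in the feature table. It was inserted as an oligonucleotide duplex into BbsI sites, which were destroyed in the process, as is typical of type IIS guide cloning. Transcription yields a complete single guide RNA that directs SpCas9 to the DLGAP1 locus.

The plasmid encodes no Cas9, no mammalian selection marker and no reporter, so the nuclease must be supplied separately, for example from a co-delivered plasmid. According to the record, it expresses an sgRNA against human DLGAP1, and the associated publication describes a scaled CRISPR editing framework in human pluripotent stem cells for studying genes linked to psychiatric disease.
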