Addgene plasmid #91600: pPN171
Purpose: Express sgRNA targeting human DLGAP1
Depositing lab: Lindy Barrett. Depositing organization: Broad Institute. Publication: A Scaled Framework for CRISPR Editing of Human Pluripotent Stem Cells to Study Psychiatric Disease. Hazelbaker DZ, Beccard A, Bara AM, Dabkowski N, Messana A, Mazzucato P, Lam D, Manning D, Eggan K, Barrett LE. Stem Cell Reports. 2017 Oct 10;9(4):1315-1327. doi: 10.1016/j.stemcr.2017.09.006. PubMed 29020615.
Backbone
  Vector backbone: pUC19-U6 promoter
  Vector type: CRISPR
Growth in bacteria
  Bacterial resistance: Ampicillin, 100 μg/mL
  Growth temperature: 37°C
  Growth strain: DH5alpha
  Copy number: High Copy
Gene/Insert
  Gene/Insert name: DLGAP1 (alt name: NM_004746.3)
  gRNA/shRNA sequence: GCGGAGTGGCAGTTATATCA
  Species: H. sapiens (human)
  Insert size (bp): 21
  Entrez Gene: DLGAP1 (a.k.a. DAP-1, DAP-1-ALPHA, DAP-1-BETA, DAP1, DLGAP1A, DLGAP1B, GKAP, SAPAP1)
  Promoter: U6
  Cloning method: Restriction Enzyme; 5′ cloning site BbsI (destroyed during cloning); 3′ cloning site BbsI (destroyed during cloning)
  Sequencing primers: 5′ M13F (-21)
Terms and licenses: Academic/Nonprofit Terms; Industry Terms: Not Available to Industry
How to cite: pPN171 was a gift from Lindy Barrett (Addgene plasmid # 91600 ; http://n2t.net/addgene:91600 ; RRID:Addgene_91600)
